Addgene plasmid #213383: TAAR8-DuET
Purpose: The DuET construct encodes the named human GPCR engineered with a cleaved hemagglutinin signal peptide, a 5' FLAG and a 3' 1D4 epitope tag optimized for expression in mammalian cells and proteomics studies.
Depositing lab: Thomas Sakmar. Depositing organization: Rockefeller University. Publication: Multiplexed selectivity screening of anti-GPCR antibodies. Dahl L, Kotliar IB, Bendes A, Dodig-Crnkovic T, Fromm S, Elofsson A, Uhlen M, Sakmar TP, Schwenk JM. Sci Adv. 2023 May 3;9(18):eadf9297. doi: 10.1126/sciadv.adf9297. Epub 2023 May 3. PubMed 37134173.
Backbone
  Vector backbone: pcDNA 3.1 (+)
  Vector type: Mammalian Expression
Growth in bacteria
  Bacterial resistance: Ampicillin, 100 μg/mL
  Growth temperature: 37°C
  Growth strain: DH5alpha
  Copy number: High Copy
Gene/Insert
  Gene/Insert name: TAAR8 (alt names: Trace amine associated receptor 8; GPR102, TA5, TAR5, TRAR5)
  Species: H. sapiens (human)
  Entrez Gene: TAAR8 (a.k.a. GPR102, TA5, TAR5, TRAR5, TaR-5, TaR-8)
  Promoter: CMV, T7
  Tag / fusion protein: FLAG (N terminal on insert); 1D4 (C terminal on insert)
  Cloning method: Gibson Cloning
Terms and licenses: Academic/Nonprofit Terms; Industry Terms: Not Available to Industry
Depositor comments: Class: A, Family: Orphan. Ensembl ID: ENSG00000146385, Uniprot ID: Q969N4
How to cite: TAAR8-DuET was a gift from Thomas Sakmar (Addgene plasmid # 213383 ; http://n2t.net/addgene:213383 ; RRID:Addgene_213383)
