[The description below was written by a language model from this plasmid's Addgene catalogue record and pLannotate feature annotations shown in this document.]
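Description:
TAAR8-DuET is a mammalian expression plasmid built on the pcDNA 3.1 (+) backbone that carries the human trace amine associated receptor 8 (TAAR8, also known as GPR102, TA5 or TRAR5), a class A orphan GPCR. It is maintained in E. coli at high copy through a ColE1/pUC-type origin and selected with ampicillin via the β-lactamase gene. An f1 origin is also present. For selection in mammalian cells the backbone provides a neomycin/kanamycin phosphotransferase gene driven by the SV40 enhancer/early promoter and terminated by an SV40 polyadenylation signal. Short annotated fragments of ble, lacI, bom and an HIV-1 LTR are most likely backbone remnants or similarity hits rather than functional elements.

The receptor cassette is transcribed from the human CMV immediate early enhancer and promoter, with a T7 promoter immediately downstream that allows in vitro transcription, and it ends at the bovine growth hormone polyadenylation signal, which spans the numbering origin of the circular map. According to the record, the coding sequence is engineered with a cleavable hemagglutinin signal peptide followed by an N-terminal FLAG epitope, and a C-terminal 1D4 epitope. The feature table detects the FLAG sequence (as a partial 3xFLAG match) just upstream of the TAAR8 open reading frame, but it does not separately annotate the signal peptide or the 1D4 tag. The insert was assembled by Gibson cloning. The dual-epitope design gives antibody handles at both ends of the receptor, supporting expression in mammalian cells and capture or detection in proteomics studies. The associated publication concerns multiplexed selectivity screening of anti-GPCR antibodies.
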