Features (pLannotate 1.2.2; 21 found; start..end, strand, type, name):
    199..220     +  promoter       SV40 promoter (fragment): SV40 enhancer and early promoter
    241..669     +  rep_origin     f1 ori (sequence partly withheld): f1 bacteriophage origin of replication; arrow indicates direction of (+) strand synthesis
    683..1012    +  promoter       SV40 promoter: SV40 enhancer and early promoter
   1079..1870    +  CDS            neo: KKA2_KLEPN - Also known as kan, nptII. Experimental evidence at protein level: Swiss-Prot protein existence level 1. Resistance to kanamycin, neomycin, paromomycin, ribostamycin, butirosin and gentamicin B. From Klebsiella pneumoniae.
   1894..2052    +  CDS            ble (fragment): BLE_KLEPN - Experimental evidence at protein level: Swiss-Prot protein existence level 1. Binding protein with a strong affinity to the bleomycin family of antibiotics. Binds to CL990; an antimitotic-antibiotic compound. From Klebsiella pneumoniae.
   2047..2168    +  polyA_signal   SV40 poly(A) signal: SV40 polyadenylation signal
   2241..2257    -  protein_bind   lac operator: The lac repressor binds to the lac operator to inhibit transcription in E. coli. This inhibition can be relieved by adding lactose or isopropyl-β-D-thiogalactopyranoside (IPTG). lac repressor encoded by lacI
   2265..2295    -  promoter       lac promoter: promoter for the E. coli lac operon
   2310..2331    -  protein_bind   CAP binding site: CAP binding activates transcription in the presence of cAMP. E. coli catabolite activator protein
   2344..2436    -  CDS            lacI (fragment): lac repressor; lacI; The lac repressor binds to the lac operator to inhibit transcription in E. coli. This inhibition can be relieved by adding lactose or isopropyl-β-D-thiogalactopyranoside (IPTG).
   2619..3207    -  rep_origin     ori: high-copy-number ColE1/pMB1/pBR322/pUC origin of replication
   3378..4238    -  CDS            AmpR: β-lactamase; bla; confers resistance to ampicillin, carbenicillin, and related antibiotics
   4239..4343    -  promoter       AmpR promoter: bla
   4402..4454    -  misc_feature   bom (fragment): basis of mobility region from pBR322
   4609..4988    +  enhancer       CMV enhancer: human cytomegalovirus immediate early enhancer
   4989..5192    +  promoter       CMV promoter: human cytomegalovirus (CMV) immediate early promoter
   5188..5221    +  LTR            5' LTR (truncated) (fragment): truncated 5' long terminal repeat (LTR) from HIV-1
   5237..5255    +  promoter       T7 promoter: promoter for bacteriophage T7 RNA polymerase
   5348..5368    +  CDS            3xFLAG (fragment): three tandem FLAG® epitope tags
   5381..6406    +  CDS            TAAR8: TAAR8_HUMAN - Also known as GPR102, TA5, TAR5, TRAR5. Experimental evidence at transcript level: Swiss-Prot protein existence level 2. Orphan receptor. Could be a receptor for trace amines. Trace amines are biogenic amines present in very low levels in mammalian tissues. Although some trace amines have clearly defined roles as neurotransmitters in invertebrates, the extent to which they function as true neurotransmitters in vertebrates has remained speculative. Trace amines are likely to be involved in a variety of physiological functions that have yet to be fully understood. From Homo sapiens
   6537..195     +  polyA_signal   bGH poly(A) signal (across the origin): bovine growth hormone polyadenylation signal
>Addgene plasmid #213383 | TAAR8-DuET | addgene full sequence | sequence record 430738 | Addgene NGS Result
TTTGCCCCTCCCCCGTGCCTTCCTTGACCCTGGAAGGTGCCACTCCCACTGTCCTTTCCTAATAAAATGA
GGAAATTGCATCGCATTGTCTGAGTAGGTGTCATTCTATTCTGGGGGGTGGGGTGGGGCAGGACAGCAAG
GGGGAGGATTGGGAAGACAATAGCAGGCATGCTGGGGATGCGGTGGGCTCTATGGCTTCTGAGGCGGAAA
GAACCAGCTGGGGCTCTAGGGGGTATCCCC
[124 nt withheld, positions 241-364]
C
[91 nt withheld, positions 366-456]
A
[49 nt withheld, positions 458-506]
CCTTTGACGTTGGAGTCCACGTTCTTT
[37 nt withheld, positions 534-570]
ACCCTATCTCGGTCTATTCTTTTGATTTATAAGGGATTTTGCCGATTTCGGCCTATTGGTTAAAAAATGA
GCTGATTTAACAAAAATTTAACGCGAATTAATTCTGTGGAATGTGTGTCAGTTAGGGTGTGGAAAGTCCC
CAGGCTCCCCAGCAGGCAGAAGTATGCAAAGCATGCATCTCAATTAGTCAGCAACCAGGTGTGGAAAGTC
CCCAGGCTCCCCAGCAGGCAGAAGTATGCAAAGCATGCATCTCAATTAGTCAGCAACCATAGTCCCGCCC
CTAACTCCGCCCATCCCGCCCCTAACTCCGCCCAGTTCCGCCCATTCTCCGCCCCATGGCTGACTAATTT
TTTTTATTTATGCAGAGGCCGAGGCCGCCTCTGCCTCTGAGCTATTCCAGAAGTAGTGAGGAGGCTTTTT
TGGAGGCCTAGGCTTTTGCAAAAAGCTCCCGGGAGCTTGTATATCCATTTTCGGATCTGATCAAGAGACA
GGATGAGGATCGTTTCGCATGATTGAACAAGATGGATTGCACGCAGGTTCTCCGGCCGCTTGGGTGGAGA
GGCTATTCGGCTATGACTGGGCACAACAGACAATCGGCTGCTCTGATGCCGCCGTGTTCCGGCTGTCAGC
GCAGGGGCGCCCGGTTCTTTTTGTCAAGACCGACCTGTCCGGTGCCCTGAATGAACTGCAGGACGAGGCA
GCGCGGCTATCGTGGCTGGCCACGACGGGCGTTCCTTGCGCAGCTGTGCTCGACGTTGTCACTGAAGCGG
GAAGGGACTGGCTGCTATTGGGCGAAGTGCCGGGGCAGGATCTCCTGTCATCTCACCTTGCTCCTGCCGA
GAAAGTATCCATCATGGCTGATGCAATGCGGCGGCTGCATACGCTTGATCCGGCTACCTGCCCATTCGAC
CACCAAGCGAAACATCGCATCGAGCGAGCACGTACTCGGATGGAAGCCGGTCTTGTCGATCAGGATGATC
TGGACGAAGAGCATCAGGGGCTCGCGCCAGCCGAACTGTTCGCCAGGCTCAAGGCGCGCATGCCCGACGG
CGAGGATCTCGTCGTGACCCATGGCGATGCCTGCTTGCCGAATATCATGGTGGAAAATGGCCGCTTTTCT
GGATTCATCGACTGTGGCCGGCTGGGTGTGGCGGACCGCTATCAGGACATAGCGTTGGCTACCCGTGATA
TTGCTGAAGAGCTTGGCGGCGAATGGGCTGACCGCTTCCTCGTGCTTTACGGTATCGCCGCTCCCGATTC
GCAGCGCATCGCCTTCTATCGCCTTCTTGACGAGTTCTTCTGAGCGGGACTCTGGGGTTCGAAATGACCG
ACCAAGCGACGCCCAACCTGCCATCACGAGATTTCGATTCCACCGCCGCCTTCTATGAAAGGTTGGGCTT
CGGAATCGTTTTCCGGGACGCCGGCTGGATGATCCTCCAGCGCGGGGATCTCATGCTGGAGTTCTTCGCC
CACCCCAACTTGTTTATTGCAGCTTATAATGGTTACAAATAAAGCAATAGCATCACAAATTTCACAAATA
AAGCATTTTTTTCACTGCATTCTAGTTGTGGTTTGTCCAAACTCATCAATGTATCTTATCATGTCTGTAT
ACCGTCGACCTCTAGCTAGAGCTTGGCGTAATCATGGTCATAGCTGTTTCCTGTGTGAAATTGTTATCCG
CTCACAATTCCACACAACATACGAGCCGGAAGCATAAAGTGTAAAGCCTGGGGTGCCTAATGAGTGAGCT
AACTCACATTAATTGCGTTGCGCTCACTGCCCGCTTTCCAGTCGGGAAACCTGTCGTGCCAGCTGCATTA
ATGAATCGGCCAACGCGCGGGGAGAGGCGGTTTGCGTATTGGGCGCTCTTCCGCTTCCTCGCTCACTGAC
TCGCTGCGCTCGGTCGTTCGGCTGCGGCGAGCGGTATCAGCTCACTCAAAGGCGGTAATACGGTTATCCA
CAGAATCAGGGGATAACGCAGGAAAGAACATGTGAGCAAAAGGCCAGCAAAAGGCCAGGAACCGTAAAAA
GGCCGCGTTGCTGGCGTTTTTCCATAGGCTCCGCCCCCCTGACGAGCATCACAAAAATCGACGCTCAAGT
CAGAGGTGGCGAAACCCGACAGGACTATAAAGATACCAGGCGTTTCCCCCTGGAAGCTCCCTCGTGCGCT
CTCCTGTTCCGACCCTGCCGCTTACCGGATACCTGTCCGCCTTTCTCCCTTCGGGAAGCGTGGCGCTTTC
TCATAGCTCACGCTGTAGGTATCTCAGTTCGGTGTAGGTCGTTCGCTCCAAGCTGGGCTGTGTGCACGAA
CCCCCCGTTCAGCCCGACCGCTGCGCCTTATCCGGTAACTATCGTCTTGAGTCCAACCCGGTAAGACACG
ACTTATCGCCACTGGCAGCAGCCACTGGTAACAGGATTAGCAGAGCGAGGTATGTAGGCGGTGCTACAGA
GTTCTTGAAGTGGTGGCCTAACTACGGCTACACTAGAAGAACGGTATTTGGTATCTGCGCTCTGCTGAAG
CCAGTTACCTTCGGAAAAAGAGTTGGTAGCTCTTGATCCGGCAAACAAACCACCGCTGGTAGCGGTGGTT
TTTTTGTTTGCAAGCAGCAGATTACGCGCAGAAAAAAAGGATCTCAAGAAGATCCTTTGATCTTTTCTAC
GGGGTCTGACGCTCAGTGGAACGAAAACTCACGTTAAGGGATTTTGGTCATGAGATTATCAAAAAGGATC
TTCACCTAGATCCTTTTAAATTAAAAATGAAGTTTTAAATCAATCTAAAGTATATATGAGTAAACTTGGT
CTGACAGTTACCAATGCTTAATCAGTGAGGCACCTATCTCAGCGATCTGTCTATTTCGTTCATCCATAGT
TGCCTGACTCCCCGTCGTGTAGATAACTACGATACGGGAGGGCTTACCATCTGGCCCCAGTGCTGCAATG
ATACCGCGAGACCCACGCTCACCGGCTCCAGATTTATCAGCAATAAACCAGCCAGCCGGAAGGGCCGAGC
GCAGAAGTGGTCCTGCAACTTTATCCGCCTCCATCCAGTCTATTAATTGTTGCCGGGAAGCTAGAGTAAG
TAGTTCGCCAGTTAATAGTTTGCGCAACGTTGTTGCCATTGCTACAGGCATCGTGGTGTCACGCTCGTCG
TTTGGTATGGCTTCATTCAGCTCCGGTTCCCAACGATCAAGGCGAGTTACATGATCCCCCATGTTGTGCA
AAAAAGCGGTTAGCTCCTTCGGTCCTCCGATCGTTGTCAGAAGTAAGTTGGCCGCAGTGTTATCACTCAT
GGTTATGGCAGCACTGCATAATTCTCTTACTGTCATGCCATCCGTAAGATGCTTTTCTGTGACTGGTGAG
TACTCAACCAAGTCATTCTGAGAATAGTGTATGCGGCGACCGAGTTGCTCTTGCCCGGCGTCAATACGGG
ATAATACCGCGCCACATAGCAGAACTTTAAAAGTGCTCATCATTGGAAAACGTTCTTCGGGGCGAAAACT
CTCAAGGATCTTACCGCTGTTGAGATCCAGTTCGATGTAACCCACTCGTGCACCCAACTGATCTTCAGCA
TCTTTTACTTTCACCAGCGTTTCTGGGTGAGCAAAAACAGGAAGGCAAAATGCCGCAAAAAAGGGAATAA
GGGCGACACGGAAATGTTGAATACTCATACTCTTCCTTTTTCAATATTATTGAAGCATTTATCAGGGTTA
TTGTCTCATGAGCGGATACATATTTGAATGTATTTAGAAAAATAAACAAATAGGGGTTCCGCGCACATTT
CCCCGAAAAGTGCCACCTGACGTCGACGGATCGGGAGATCTCCCGATCCCCTATGGTGCACTCTCAGTAC
AATCTGCTCTGATGCCGCATAGTTAAGCCAGTATCTGCTCCCTGCTTGTGTGTTGGAGGTCGCTGAGTAG
TGCGCGAGCAAAATTTAAGCTACAACAAGGCAAGGCTTGACCGACATTTGCATGAAGAATCTGCTTAGGG
TTAGGCGTTTTGCGCTGCTTCGCGATGTACGGGCCAGATATACGCGTTGACATTGATTATTGACTAGTTA
TTAATAGTAATCAATTACGGGGTCATTAGTTCATAGCCCATATATGGAGTTCCGCGTTACATAACTTACG
GTAAATGGCCCGCCTGGCTGACCGCCCAACGACCCCCGCCCATTGACGTCAATAATGACGTATGTTCCCA
TAGTAACGCCAATAGGGACTTTCCATTGACGTCAATGGGTGGAGTATTTACGGTAAACTGCCCACTTGGC
AGTACATCAAGTGTATCATATGCCAAGTACGCCCCCTATTGACGTCAATGACGGTAAATGGCCCGCCTGG
CATTATGCCCAGTACATGACCTTATGGGACTTTCCTACTTGGCAGTACATCTACGTATTAGTCATCGCTA
TTACCATGGTGATGCGGTTTTGGCAGTACATCAATGGGCGTGGATAGCGGTTTGACTCACGGGGATTTCC
AAGTCTCCACCCCATTGACGTCAATGGGAGTTTGTTTTGGCACCAAAATCAACGGGACTTTCCAAAATGT
CGTAACAACTCCGCCCCATTGACGCAAATGGGCGGTAGGCGTGTACGGTGGGAGGTCTATATAAGCAGAG
CTCTCTGGCTAACTAGAGAACCCACTGCTTACTGGCTTATCGAAATTAATACGACTCACTATAGGGAGAC
CCAAGCTGGCTAGCGTTTAAACTTAAGCTTAGCGCCACCATGAAGACGATCATCGCCCTGAGCTACATCT
TCTGCCTGGTATTCGCCGACTACAAGGACGATGATGACGCCAGCATCGATATGACCTCTAATTTTTCCCA
ACCCGTAGTTCAGCTGTGTTATGAAGACGTGAATGGCTCATGTATAGAGACCCCTTACAGTCCTGGGTCA
CGCGTCATTCTGTACACTGCCTTTTCATTTGGGTCTCTGCTCGCTGTGTTTGGCAATCTGCTTGTGATGA
CTAGTGTACTGCACTTCAAACAGTTGCACAGCCCAACCAATTTCCTGATTGCATCATTGGCGTGCGCTGA
CTTCCTCGTGGGGGTCACAGTGATGTTGTTCAGTATGGTGCGGACTGTTGAATCCTGCTGGTACTTTGGC
GCCAAGTTCTGTACCCTTCACAGTTGTTGTGACGTCGCCTTCTGCTATTCTTCAGTCCTGCATCTGTGCT
TTATTTGTATTGACAGGTACATTGTAGTCACAGACCCGCTGGTTTACGCTACAAAATTTACAGTCTCCGT
CTCCGGCATCTGCATCAGTGTGTCCTGGATCTTGCCCCTTACTTACAGCGGCGCCGTGTTTTACACTGGC
GTTAATGACGATGGACTGGAAGAATTGGTGAGCGCACTCAACTGTGTTGGCGGCTGTCAAATCATCGTGA
GCCAGGGATGGGTGCTGATTGACTTTCTGCTGTTCTTCATTCCCACTCTGGTGATGATCATTCTCTACAG
CAAGATCTTCCTCATCGCCAAACAGCAGGCCATCAAGATCGAAACAACCTCCAGTAAGGTAGAGAGTTCC
AGTGAGTCTTATAAGATCCGGGTGGCGAAGAGAGAGAGAAAGGCAGCTAAGACCCTGGGGGTGACGGTAC
TGGCCTTTGTAATTTCATGGCTCCCATATACAGTGGATATCCTTATAGATGCATTTATGGGATTTCTGAC
TCCCGCTTACATTTACGAGATTTGTTGCTGGAGCGCCTATTACAATTCTGCTATGAATCCACTTATTTAC
GCGCTCTTCTACCCTTGGTTCCGAAAAGCAATCAAACTGATTCTGTCAGGCGATGTGCTCAAGGCAAGTT
CCAGCACAATTAGCTTGTTCCTGGAAATCGATACCGGTGGACGCACCGGTGAATTCGATGAGGCCAGCAC
CACCGTGTCTAAGACCGAGACTTCTCAGGTGGCCCCTGCCTAACTCGAGTCTAGAGGGCCCGTTTAAACC
CGCTGATCAGCCTCGACTGTGCCTTCTAGTTGCCAGCCATCTGTTG
